Addgene plasmid #109540: p3E-CaaX(tK)
Purpose: Multisite gateway vector for 3' tagging with the CaaX domain from Kras
Depositing lab: Rob Parton. Depositing organization: University of Queensland, Institute for Molecular Bioscience. Publication: In vivo cell biological screening identifies an endocytic capture mechanism for T-tubule formation. Hall TE, Martel N, Ariotti N, Xiong Z, Lo HP, Ferguson C, Rae J, Lim YW, Parton RG. Nat Commun. 2020 Jul 24;11(1):3711. doi: 10.1038/s41467-020-17486-w. PubMed 32709891.
Backbone
  Vector backbone: pDONR p2R-p3
  Vector type: Zebrafish plasmids
Growth in bacteria
  Bacterial resistance: Kanamycin, 50 μg/mL
  Growth temperature: 37°C
  Growth strain: DH5alpha
  Copy number: High Copy
Gene/Insert
  Gene/Insert name: CaaX domain from Kras
  Species: Synthetic
  Cloning method: Gateway Cloning
Terms and licenses: Academic/Nonprofit Terms; Industry Terms: Not Available to Industry
How to cite: p3E-CaaX(tK) was a gift from Rob Parton (Addgene plasmid # 109540 ; http://n2t.net/addgene:109540 ; RRID:Addgene_109540)
