[The description below was written by a language model from this plasmid's Addgene catalogue record, the feature table of its GenBank file and pLannotate feature annotations shown in this document.]
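Description:
p3E-CaaX(tK) is a small (about 2.9 kb) 3' entry clone for the Multisite Gateway system, built by Gateway recombination into the pDONR P2R-P3 donor backbone and catalogued among zebrafish plasmids. It is propagated in E. coli as a high-copy plasmid from a ColE1/pUC-type origin and selected with kanamycin through the aph(3')-Ia (KanR) gene. The rrnB T1 and T2 transcription terminators lie upstream of the recombination cassette and insulate it from read-through transcription. A T7 promoter and M13 forward and reverse primer sites flank the cassette and are useful for sequence verification.

The payload sits between an attR2 site and an attL3 site, the arrangement characteristic of a third-position entry clone. The insert is a synthetic sequence encoding the CaaX domain from Kras, a C-terminal prenylation motif that directs membrane anchoring of proteins that carry it. This short coding segment is not annotated as a separate feature in either table, but by position it would lie in the short gap between attR2 and the annotated SV40 polyadenylation signal. The automated annotation of the sequenced plasmid labels the attL3 region as an attB3 core plus an attL1 fragment. This appears to be a naming difference for the same site rather than a different structure.

In an LR reaction, this clone is combined with a 5' entry clone carrying a promoter, a middle entry clone carrying a coding sequence of interest, and a destination vector. The result is an expression construct in which the protein of interest is fused at its C-terminus to the Kras CaaX tail and terminated by the SV40 poly(A). The plasmid has no eukaryotic promoter of its own. The record places it in a toolkit for in vivo cell biology in zebrafish.
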