LOCUS       Exported 2884 bp ds-DNA circular SYN 13-MAY-2021
DEFINITION  Multisite gateway vector for 3' tagging with the CaaX domain from
            Kras.
ACCESSION   .
VERSION     .
KEYWORDS    p3E-CaaX(tK)
SOURCE      synthetic DNA construct
  ORGANISM  synthetic DNA construct
REFERENCE   1 (bases 1 to 2884)
  TITLE     Parton Lab Plasmids for in vivo cell biology in the zebrafish
REFERENCE   2 (bases 1 to 2884)
  AUTHORS   .
  TITLE     Direct Submission
  JOURNAL   Exported May 13, 2021 from SnapGene Server 1.1.58
            http://www.snapgene.com
FEATURES             Location/Qualifiers
     source          1..2884
                     /organism="synthetic DNA construct"
                     /mol_type="other DNA"
     primer_bind     92..109
                     /label=L4440
                     /note="L4440 vector, forward primer"
     terminator      268..295
                     /label=rrnB T2 terminator
                     /note="transcription terminator T2 from the E. coli rrnB
                     gene"
     terminator      387..473
                     /gene="Escherichia coli rrnB"
                     /label=rrnB T1 terminator
                     /note="transcription terminator T1 from the E. coli rrnB
                     gene"
     primer_bind     522..544
                     /label=M13/pUC Forward
                     /note="In lacZ gene"
     primer_bind     536..553
                     /label=M13 Forward
                     /note="In lacZ gene. Also called M13-F20 or M13 (-21)
                     Forward"
     primer_bind     537..553
                     /label=M13 fwd
                     /note="common sequencing primer, one of multiple similar
                     variants"
     protein_bind    complement(624..748)
                     /gene="mutant version of attR"
                     /label=attR2
                     /bound_moiety="LR Clonase(TM)"
                     /note="recombination site for the Gateway(R) LR reaction"
     polyA_signal    807..941
                     /label=SV40 poly(A) signal
                     /note="SV40 polyadenylation signal"
     primer_bind     complement(831..850)
                     /label=EBV-rev
                     /note="SV40 polyA terminator, reverse primer"
     primer_bind     885..904
                     /label=SV40pA-R
                     /note="SV40 polyA, reverse primer"
     protein_bind    complement(993..1088)
                     /gene="mutant version of attL"
                     /label=attL3
                     /bound_moiety="LR Clonase(TM)"
                     /note="recombination site for the Gateway(R) LR reaction"
     primer_bind     complement(1125..1144)
                     /label=T7
                     /note="T7 promoter, forward primer"
     promoter        complement(1126..1144)
                     /label=T7 promoter
                     /note="promoter for bacteriophage T7 RNA polymerase"
     primer_bind     complement(1149..1165)
                     /label=M13 rev
                     /note="common sequencing primer, one of multiple similar
                     variants"
     primer_bind     complement(1149..1165)
                     /label=M13 Reverse
                     /note="In lacZ gene. Also called M13-rev"
     primer_bind     complement(1267..1286)
                     /label=pENTR-R
                     /note="pENTR vectors, reverse primer"
     CDS             1278..2087
                     /codon_start=1
                     /gene="aph(3')-Ia"
                     /product="aminoglycoside phosphotransferase"
                     /label=KanR
                     /note="confers resistance to kanamycin in bacteria or G418
                     (Geneticin(R)) in eukaryotes"
                     /translation="MSHIQRETSRPRLNSNMDADLYGYKWARDNVGQSGATIYRLYGKP
                     DAPELFLKHGKGSVANDVTDEMVRLNWLTEFMPLPTIKHFIRTPDDAWLLTTAIPGKTA
                     FQVLEEYPDSGENIVDALAVFLRRLHSIPVCNCPFNSDRVFRLAQAQSRMNNGLVDASD
                     FDDERNGWPVEQVWKEMHKLLPFSPDSVVTHGDFSLDNLIFDEGKLIGCIDVGRVGIAD
                     RYQDLAILWNCLGEFSPSLQKRLFQKYGIDNPDMNKLQFHLMLDEFF"
     primer_bind     complement(1345..1364)
                     /label=Kan-R
                     /note="Kanamycin resistance gene, reverse primer"
     rep_origin      2234..2822
                     /direction=RIGHT
                     /label=ori
                     /note="high-copy-number ColE1/pMB1/pBR322/pUC origin of
                     replication"
     primer_bind     2723..2742
                     /label=pBR322ori-F
                     /note="pBR322 origin, forward primer"
ORIGIN
        1 ctttcctgcg ttatcccctg attctgtgga taaccgtatt accgcctttg agtgagctga
       61 taccgctcgc cgcagccgaa cgaccgagcg cagcgagtca gtgagcgagg aagcggaaga
      121 gcgcccaata cgcaaaccgc ctctccccgc gcgttggccg attcattaat gcagctggca
      181 cgacaggttt cccgactgga aagcgggcag tgagcgcaac gcaattaata cgcgtaccgc
      241 tagccaggaa gagtttgtag aaacgcaaaa aggccatccg tcaggatggc cttctgctta
      301 gtttgatgcc tggcagttta tggcgggcgt cctgcccgcc accctccggg ccgttgcttc
      361 acaacgttca aatccgctcc cggcggattt gtcctactca ggagagcgtt caccgacaaa
      421 caacagataa aacgaaaggc ccagtcttcc gactgagcct ttcgttttat ttgatgcctg
      481 gcagttccct actctcgcgt taacgctagc atggatgttt tcccagtcac gacgttgtaa
      541 aacgacggcc agtcttaagc tcgggccctg cagctctaga gctcgaattc tacaggtcac
      601 taataccatc taagtagttg gttcatagtg actgcatatg ttgtgtttta cagtattatg
      661 tagtctgttt tttatgcaaa atctaattta atatattgat atttatatca ttttacgttt
      721 ctcgttcaac tttcttgtac aaagtgggaa agaagaagaa gaagaagagc aagaccaagt
      781 gcgtgatcat gtgatcgtat tacgtagatc cagacatgat aagatacatt gatgagtttg
      841 gacaaaccac aactagaatg cagtgaaaaa aatgctttat ttgtgaaatt tgtgatgcta
      901 ttgctttatt tgtaaccatt ataagctgca ataaacaagt taacaacaac aattgcattc
      961 attttatgtt tcaggttcag ggggaggtgt ggcaacttta ttatacaaag ttggcattat
     1021 aaaaaagcat tgcttatcaa tttgttgcaa cgaacaggtc actatcagtc aaaataaaat
     1081 cattatttgg agctccatgg tagcgttaac gcggccgcga tatcccctat agtgagtcgt
     1141 attacatggt catagctgtt tcctggcagc tctggcccgt gtctcaaaat ctctgatgtt
     1201 acattgcaca agataaaaat atatcatcat gaacaataaa actgtctgct tacataaaca
     1261 gtaatacaag gggtgttatg agccatattc aacgggaaac gtcgaggccg cgattaaatt
     1321 ccaacatgga tgctgattta tatgggtata aatgggctcg cgataatgtc gggcaatcag
     1381 gtgcgacaat ctatcgcttg tatgggaagc ccgatgcgcc agagttgttt ctgaaacatg
     1441 gcaaaggtag cgttgccaat gatgttacag atgagatggt cagactaaac tggctgacgg
     1501 aatttatgcc tcttccgacc atcaagcatt ttatccgtac tcctgatgat gcatggttac
     1561 tcaccactgc gatccccgga aaaacagcat tccaggtatt agaagaatat cctgattcag
     1621 gtgaaaatat tgttgatgcg ctggcagtgt tcctgcgccg gttgcattcg attcctgttt
     1681 gtaattgtcc ttttaacagc gatcgcgtat ttcgtctcgc tcaggcgcaa tcacgaatga
     1741 ataacggttt ggttgatgcg agtgattttg atgacgagcg taatggctgg cctgttgaac
     1801 aagtctggaa agaaatgcat aaacttttgc cattctcacc ggattcagtc gtcactcatg
     1861 gtgatttctc acttgataac cttatttttg acgaggggaa attaataggt tgtattgatg
     1921 ttggacgagt cggaatcgca gaccgatacc aggatcttgc catcctatgg aactgcctcg
     1981 gtgagttttc tccttcatta cagaaacggc tttttcaaaa atatggtatt gataatcctg
     2041 atatgaataa attgcagttt catttgatgc tcgatgagtt tttctaatca gaattggtta
     2101 attggttgta acactggcag agcattacgc tgacttgacg ggacggcgca agctcatgac
     2161 caaaatccct taacgtgagt tacgcgtcgt tccactgagc gtcagacccc gtagaaaaga
     2221 tcaaaggatc ttcttgagat cctttttttc tgcgcgtaat ctgctgcttg caaacaaaaa
     2281 aaccaccgct accagcggtg gtttgtttgc cggatcaaga gctaccaact ctttttccga
     2341 aggtaactgg cttcagcaga gcgcagatac caaatactgt ccttctagtg tagccgtagt
     2401 taggccacca cttcaagaac tctgtagcac cgcctacata cctcgctctg ctaatcctgt
     2461 taccagtggc tgctgccagt ggcgataagt cgtgtcttac cgggttggac tcaagacgat
     2521 agttaccgga taaggcgcag cggtcgggct gaacgggggg ttcgtgcaca cagcccagct
     2581 tggagcgaac gacctacacc gaactgagat acctacagcg tgagcattga gaaagcgcca
     2641 cgcttcccga agggagaaag gcggacaggt atccggtaag cggcagggtc ggaacaggag
     2701 agcgcacgag ggagcttcca gggggaaacg cctggtatct ttatagtcct gtcgggtttc
     2761 gccacctctg acttgagcgt cgatttttgt gatgctcgtc aggggggcgg agcctatgga
     2821 aaaacgccag caacgcggcc tttttacggt tcctggcctt ttgctggcct tttgctcaca
     2881 tgtt
//
