Features (pLannotate 1.2.2; 11 found; start..end, strand, type, name):
     76..96      +  protein_bind   attB3: mutant version of attB; core recombination site for the Gateway® BP reaction BP Clonase™
    148..282     +  polyA_signal   SV40 poly(A) signal: SV40 polyadenylation signal
    342..465     +  protein_bind   attR2: mutant version of attR; recombination site for the Gateway® LR reaction LR Clonase™
    536..572     +  CDS            lacZα (fragment): LacZα fragment of β-galactosidase; lacZ fragment
    619..662     -  terminator     rrnB T1 terminator: Escherichia coli rrnB; transcription terminator T1 from the E. coli rrnB gene
    794..821     +  terminator     rrnB T2 terminator: transcription terminator T2 from the E. coli rrnB gene
    876..968     -  CDS            lacI (fragment): lac repressor; lacI; The lac repressor binds to the lac operator to inhibit transcription in E. coli. This inhibition can be relieved by adding lactose or isopropyl-β-D-thiogalactopyranoside (IPTG).
   1151..1739    -  rep_origin     ori: high-copy-number ColE1/pMB1/pBR322/pUC origin of replication
   1886..2695    -  CDS            KanR: aminoglycoside phosphotransferase; aph(3')-Ia; confers resistance to kanamycin in bacteria or G418 (Geneticin®) in eukaryotes
   2829..2847    +  promoter       T7 promoter: promoter for bacteriophage T7 RNA polymerase
   2884..85      +  protein_bind   attL1 (fragment) (across the origin): mutant version of attL; recombination site for the Gateway® LR reaction LR Clonase™
>Addgene plasmid #109540 | p3E-CaaX(tK) | addgene full sequence | sequence record 222012 | Addgene NGS Result
AAATAATGATTTTATTTTGACTGATAGTGACCTGTTCGTTGCAACAAATTGATAAGCAATGCTTTTTTAT
AATGCCAACTTTGTATAATAAAGTTGCCACACCTCCCCCTGAACCTGAAACATAAAATGAATGCAATTGT
TGTTGTTAACTTGTTTATTGCAGCTTATAATGGTTACAAATAAAGCAATAGCATCACAAATTTCACAAAT
AAAGCATTTTTTTCACTGCATTCTAGTTGTGGTTTGTCCAAACTCATCAATGTATCTTATCATGTCTGGA
TCTACGTAATACGATCACATGATCACGCACTTGGTCTTGCTCTTCTTCTTCTTCTTCTTTCCCACTTTGT
ACAAGAAAGTTGAACGAGAAACGTAAAATGATATAAATATCAATATATTAAATTAGATTTTGCATAAAAA
ACAGACTACATAATACTGTAAAACACAACATATGCAGTCACTATGAACCAACTACTTAGATGGTATTAGT
GACCTGTAGAATTCGAGCTCTAGAGCTGCAGGGCCCGAGCTTAAGACTGGCCGTCGTTTTACAACGTCGT
GACTGGGAAAACATCCATGCTAGCGTTAACGCGAGAGTAGGGAACTGCCAGGCATCAAATAAAACGAAAG
GCTCAGTCGGAAGACTGGGCCTTTCGTTTTATCTGTTGTTTGTCGGTGAACGCTCTCCTGAGTAGGACAA
ATCCGCCGGGAGCGGATTTGAACGTTGTGAAGCAACGGCCCGGAGGGTGGCGGGCAGGACGCCCGCCATA
AACTGCCAGGCATCAAACTAAGCAGAAGGCCATCCTGACGGATGGCCTTTTTGCGTTTCTACAAACTCTT
CCTGGCTAGCGGTACGCGTATTAATTGCGTTGCGCTCACTGCCCGCTTTCCAGTCGGGAAACCTGTCGTG
CCAGCTGCATTAATGAATCGGCCAACGCGCGGGGAGAGGCGGTTTGCGTATTGGGCGCTCTTCCGCTTCC
TCGCTCACTGACTCGCTGCGCTCGGTCGTTCGGCTGCGGCGAGCGGTATCAGCTCACTCAAAGGCGGTAA
TACGGTTATCCACAGAATCAGGGGATAACGCAGGAAAGAACATGTGAGCAAAAGGCCAGCAAAAGGCCAG
GAACCGTAAAAAGGCCGCGTTGCTGGCGTTTTTCCATAGGCTCCGCCCCCCTGACGAGCATCACAAAAAT
CGACGCTCAAGTCAGAGGTGGCGAAACCCGACAGGACTATAAAGATACCAGGCGTTTCCCCCTGGAAGCT
CCCTCGTGCGCTCTCCTGTTCCGACCCTGCCGCTTACCGGATACCTGTCCGCCTTTCTCCCTTCGGGAAG
CGTGGCGCTTTCTCATAGCTCACGCTGTAGGTATCTCAGTTCGGTGTAGGTCGTTCGCTCCAAGCTGGGC
TGTGTGCACGAACCCCCCGTTCAGCCCGACCGCTGCGCCTTATCCGGTAACTATCGTCTTGAGTCCAACC
CGGTAAGACACGACTTATCGCCACTGGCAGCAGCCACTGGTAACAGGATTAGCAGAGCGAGGTATGTAGG
CGGTGCTACAGAGTTCTTGAAGTGGTGGCCTAACTACGGCTACACTAGAAGAACAGTATTTGGTATCTGC
GCTCTGCTGAAGCCAGTTACCTTCGGAAAAAGAGTTGGTAGCTCTTGATCCGGCAAACAAACCACCGCTG
GTAGCGGTGGTTTTTTTGTTTGCAAGCAGCAGATTACGCGCAGAAAAAAAGGATCTCAAGAAGATCCTTT
GATCTTTTCTACGGGGTCTGACGCTCAGTGGAACGACGCGTAACTCACGTTAAGGGATTTTGGTCATGAG
CTTGCGCCGTCCCGTCAAGTCAGCGTAATGCTCTGCCAGTGTTACAACCAATTAACCAATTCTGATTAGA
AAAACTCATCGAGCATCAAATGAAACTGCAATTTATTCATATCAGGATTATCAATACCATATTTTTGAAA
AAGCCGTTTCTGTAATGAAGGAGAAAACTCACCGAGGCAGTTCCATAGGATGGCAAGATCCTGGTATCGG
TCTGCGATTCCGACTCGTCCAACATCAATACAACCTATTAATTTCCCCTCGTCAAAAATAAGGTTATCAA
GTGAGAAATCACCATGAGTGACGACTGAATCCGGTGAGAATGGCAAAAGTTTATGCATTTCTTTCCAGAC
TTGTTCAACAGGCCAGCCATTACGCTCGTCATCAAAATCACTCGCATCAACCAAACCGTTATTCATTCGT
GATTGCGCCTGAGCGAGACGAAATACGCGATCGCTGTTAAAAGGACAATTACAAACAGGAATCGAATGCA
ACCGGCGCAGGAACACTGCCAGCGCATCAACAATATTTTCACCTGAATCAGGATATTCTTCTAATACCTG
GAATGCTGTTTTTCCGGGGATCGCAGTGGTGAGTAACCATGCATCATCAGGAGTACGGATAAAATGCTTG
ATGGTCGGAAGAGGCATAAATTCCGTCAGCCAGTTTAGTCTGACCATCTCATCTGTAACATCATTGGCAA
CGCTACCTTTGCCATGTTTCAGAAACAACTCTGGCGCATCGGGCTTCCCATACAAGCGATAGATTGTCGC
ACCTGATTGCCCGACATTATCGCGAGCCCATTTATACCCATATAAATCAGCATCCATGTTGGAATTTAAT
CGCGGCCTCGACGTTTCCCGTTGAATATGGCTCATAACACCCCTTGTATTACTGTTTATGTAAGCAGACA
GTTTTATTGTTCATGATGATATATTTTTATCTTGTGCAATGTAACATCAGAGATTTTGAGACACGGGCCA
GAGCTGCCAGGAAACAGCTATGACCATGTAATACGACTCACTATAGGGGATATCGCGGCCGCGTTAACGC
TACCATGGAGCTCC
